>Addgene plasmid #38925 | DLG3 | depositor partial sequence | sequence record 48983 | DLG3 sequence 397 bps
ATGCACCATCATCATCATCATTCTTCTGGTGTAGATCTGGGTACCGAGAACCTGTACTTCCAATCCATGT
TCAAATATGAGGAAATCGTACTTGAGAGGGGCAACTCTGGCCTGGGCTTCAGTATCGCAGGTGGCATCGA
CAATCCCCATGTCCCTGATGACCCTGGCATCTTTATTACCAAGATTATCCCTGGTGGAGCAGCTGCCATG
GATGGGAGGCTGGGGGTGAATGACTGTGTGCTGCGGGTGAATGAGGTGGACGTGTCGGAGGTGGTACACA
GCCGGGCGGTGGAGGCGCTGAAGGAGGCAGGCCCTGTGGTGCGATTGGTGGTGCGGAGGCGACAGCCTCC
ACCCGAGGAAACTTCTGTTTGACAGTAAAGGTGGATACGGATCCGAA
