>Addgene plasmid #38925 | DLG3 | addgene partial sequence | sequence record 51680 | T7_term
TAGCAGCCGGATCTCAGTGGTGGTGGTGGTGGTGCTCGAGTGCGGCCGCAAGCTTGTCGACGGAGCTCGA
ATTCGGATCCGTATCCACCTTTACTGTCAAACAGAAGTTTCCTCGGGTGGAGGCTGTCGCCTCCGCACCA
CCAATCGCACCACAGGGCCTGCCTCCTTCAGCGCCTCCACCGCCCGGCTGTGTACCACCTCCGACACGTC
CACCTCATTCACCCGCAGCACACAGTCATTCACCCCCAGCCTCCCATCCATGGCAGCTGCTCCACCAGGG
ATAATCTTGGTAATAAAGATGCCAGGGTCATCAGGGACATGGGGATTGTCGATGCCACCTGCGATACTGA
AGCCCAGGCCAGAGTTGCCCCTCTCAAGTACGATTTCCTCATATTTGAACATGGATTGGAAGTACAGGTT
CTCGGTACCCAGATCTACACCAGAAGAATGATGATGATGATGGTGCATATGTATATCTCCTTCTTAAAGT
TAAACAAAATTATTTCTAGAGGGGAATTGTTATCCGCTCACAATTCCCCTATAGTGAGTCGTATTAATTT
CGCGGGATCGAGATCTCGATCCTCTACGCCGGACGCATCGTGGCCGGCATCACCGGCGCCACAGGTGCGG
TTGCTGGCGCCTATATCGCCGACATCACCGATGGGGAAGATCGGGCTCGCCACTTCGGGCTCATGAGCGC
TTGTTTCGGCGTGGGTATGGTGGCAGGCCCCGTGGCCGGGGGACTGTTGGGCGCCATCTCCTTGCATGCA
CCATTCCTTGCGGCGGCGGTGCTCAACGGCCTCAACCTACTACTGGGCTGCTTCCTAATGCAGGAGTCGC
ATAAGGGAGAGCGTCGAGATCCCGGACACCATCGAATGGCGCAAAACCTTTCGCGGTATGGCATGATAGC
GCCCGGAAGAGAGTCAATTCAGGGTGGTGAATGTGAAACCAGTAACGTTATACGATGTCGCA
