>Addgene plasmid #38925 | DLG3 | addgene partial sequence | sequence record 51681 | T7 5'-TAATACGACTCACTATAGGG-3'
TTAACTTTAAGAAGGAGATATACATATGCACCATCATCATCATCATTCTTCTGGTGTAGATCTGGGTACC
GAGAACCTGTACTTCCAATCCATGTTCAAATATGAGGAAATCGTACTTGAGAGGGGCAACTCTGGCCTGG
GCTTCAGTATCGCAGGTGGCATCGACAATCCCCATGTCCCTGATGACCCTGGCATCTTTATTACCAAGAT
TATCCCTGGTGGAGCAGCTGCCATGGATGGGAGGCTGGGGGTGAATGACTGTGTGCTGCGGGTGAATGAG
GTGGACGTGTCGGAGGTGGTACACAGCCGGGCGGTGGAGGCGCTGAAGGAGGCAGGCCCTGTGGTGCGAT
TGGTGGTGCGGAGGCGACAGCCTCCACCCGAGGAAACTTCTGTTTGACAGTAAAGGTGGATACGGATCCG
AATTCGAGCTCCGTCGACAAGCTTGCGGCCGCACTCGAGCACCACCACCACCACCACTGAGATCCGGCTG
CTAACAAAGCCCGAAAGGAAGCTGAGTTGGCTGCTGCCACCGCTGAGCAATAACTAGCATAACCCCTTGG
GGCCTCTAAACGGGTCTTGAGGGGTTTTTTGCTGAAAGGAGGAACTATATCCGGATTGGCGAATGGG
[124 nt withheld, positions 628-751]
C
[91 nt withheld, positions 753-843]
A
[49 nt withheld, positions 845-893]
CCTTTGACGTT
