[The description below was written by a language model from this plasmid's Addgene catalogue record.]
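Description:
DLG3 is a bacterial expression plasmid built on the pNIC28-Bsa4 backbone from the SGC, designed to produce a fragment of human DLG3 (discs large homolog 3, also known as SAP102 or NE-dlg) for structure determination. It is selected with kanamycin and is recorded as low copy. The record does not list the origin of replication or provide a feature table, so the detailed backbone architecture cannot be confirmed from the information given.

The insert is only about 397 bp, and the record explicitly cautions that it may not be the full open reading frame. This is consistent with a single-domain construct rather than the entire multidomain scaffold protein, and an associated PDB entry is noted among the alternative names, although the record does not state which domain is encoded. The fragment was introduced by ligation-independent cloning and carries an N-terminal histidine tag followed by a TEV protease site. This arrangement allows the protein to be captured by immobilised metal affinity chromatography and the tag then cleaved off to leave near-native protein. The promoter is not stated outright, but the listed sequencing primers (T7 forward and T7 terminator) indicate that the insert sits between T7 promoter and terminator elements, which implies expression in an E. coli host supplying T7 RNA polymerase. The Mach1 strain named in the record serves as the propagation host rather than as an expression strain.

The construct is intended for recombinant overexpression and purification of the DLG3 fragment for crystallography or related structural and biophysical work.
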