Addgene plasmid #38925: DLG3
Purpose: Bacterial expression for structure determination; may not be full ORF
Depositing lab: Nicola Burgess-Brown. Depositing organization: University of Oxford.
Backbone
  Vector backbone: pNIC28-Bsa4
  Backbone manufacturer: SGC
  Vector type: Bacterial Expression
Growth in bacteria
  Bacterial resistance: Kanamycin, 50 μg/mL
  Growth temperature: 37°C
  Growth strain: Mach1
  Copy number: Low Copy
Gene/Insert
  Gene/Insert name: DLG3 (alt names: discs, large homolog 3 (neuroendocrine-dlg, Drosophila); PDB:2I1N)
  Species: H. sapiens (human)
  Insert size (bp): 397
  GenBank ID: discs, large homolog 3 (neuroendocrine-dlg, Drosophila)
  Entrez Gene: DLG3 (a.k.a. MRX, MRX90, NEDLG, PPP1R82, SAP102, XLID90, XLMR)
  Tag / fusion protein: His Tev (N terminal on insert)
  Cloning method: Ligation Independent Cloning
  Sequencing primers: 5′ T7; 3′ T7-term
Terms and licenses: Academic/Nonprofit Terms; Industry Terms: Not Available to Industry
How to cite: DLG3 was a gift from Nicola Burgess-Brown (Addgene plasmid # 38925 ; http://n2t.net/addgene:38925 ; RRID:Addgene_38925)
